Addgene plasmid #12904: DCT.VV.Orf216
Purpose: This plasmid was designed for screening purposes and may contain discrepancies relative to the current canonical GenBank version of the gene.
Depositing lab: Jack Bennink & Jon Yewdell. Depositing organization: National Institute of Allergy and Infectious Diseases (NIAID). Publication: Identification of poxvirus CD8+ T cell determinants to enable rational design and characterization of smallpox vaccines. Tscharke DC, Karupiah G, Zhou J, Palmore T, Irvine KR, Haeryfar SM, Williams S, Sidney J, Sette A, Bennink JR, Yewdell JW. J Exp Med. 2005 January 3; 201(1): 95–104. 10.1084/jem.20041912 PubMed 15623576.
Backbone
  Vector backbone: pcDNA 3.1D V5-His-TOPO
  Backbone manufacturer: Invitrogen
  Backbone size w/o insert (bp): 5514
  Vector type: Mammalian Expression
  Selectable markers: Neomycin (select with G418)
Growth in bacteria
  Bacterial resistance: Ampicillin, 100 μg/mL
  Growth temperature: 37°C
  Growth strain: DH5alpha
  Copy number: High Copy
Gene/Insert
  Gene/Insert name: VV.Orf216
  Species: Vaccinia Virus
  Insert size (bp): 222
  Cloning method: Restriction Enzyme; 5′ cloning site BamHI (not destroyed); 3′ cloning site BamHI (not destroyed)
  Sequencing primers: 5′ Universal T7
Terms and licenses: Academic/Nonprofit Terms; Industry Terms: Not Available to Industry
Depositor comments: Please see the Vaccinia kit page ( https://www.addgene.org/vvorf/ ) for more information. The kit page contains the supplemental VVOrfData spreadsheet, which includes important information about this plasmid. The plasmid and insert names provided here relate only to this library. The name of the ORF (if present) in VACV strain Copenhagen and the name of the ORF (if annotated) in VACV strain WR sequence can be found in VVOrfData spreadsheet. Please note that the amino acid sequence given for each ORF in the spreadsheet may contain some errors. Additionally, changes from the expected sequence may be present in these plasmids. Please see Addgene's quality control sequence and sequencing notes in the VVOrfData spreadsheet before ordering this plasmid.
How to cite: DCT.VV.Orf216 was a gift from Jack Bennink & Jon Yewdell (Addgene plasmid # 12904 ; http://n2t.net/addgene:12904 ; RRID:Addgene_12904)
