[The description below was written by a language model from this plasmid's Addgene catalogue record.]
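Description:
DCT.VV.Orf216 is a mammalian expression plasmid built on the commercial pcDNA 3.1D V5-His-TOPO backbone (about 5.5 kb without insert) and carrying a short, 222 bp open reading frame from vaccinia virus. It belongs to a library of vaccinia ORF clones, and the "Orf216" designation is internal to that library. The corresponding gene names in the Copenhagen and WR strains are not given in the record itself but in a supplementary spreadsheet associated with the collection. The insert is recorded as flanked by intact BamHI sites on both sides, so it can be released with that single enzyme, and it can be sequenced from the upstream universal T7 primer site. The plasmid is maintained at high copy number in standard E. coli cloning strains under ampicillin selection, and it carries a neomycin resistance marker that allows G418 selection of transfected mammalian cells.

No feature table is provided, so the promoter and tag configuration are not explicitly stated. Vectors of this backbone family normally drive the insert from the CMV immediate-early promoter and offer C-terminal V5 and polyhistidine tags, but the record does not say whether the ORF is in frame with them. The associated work concerned identifying poxvirus CD8+ T cell determinants to inform smallpox vaccine design, which fits use of the library to express individual viral ORFs in mammalian cells and screen them for antigens recognised by T cells. The depositors caution that the clone was made for screening and may differ from the canonical reference sequence of the gene, so the sequence should be verified for applications that depend on it being exact.
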