>Addgene plasmid #12904 | DCT.VV.Orf216 | addgene partial sequence | sequence record 19293 | T7 5'-TAATACGACTCACTATAGGG-3'
GTACCCTTCACCGAATTCCAGCTGACCACCATGGATGTTTCGTTACTACTAGGAAAACAGACAGGTCGGT
TTTCTCCCTTATTGTTGTACGGCTTAGCAGAATATGCGGCTGTTAAAATAACCTCTATCAACATAGATAT
AGTTTTTCTAGAGAAGATGGATGTAGAATTAATAATGACATCTGGTGTGATACCATTTTCGTCGTATGGA
AGTTCCGTTTCATCCGCGACATACGCGACTGTTCCCTTTTGAGCAATTCCCGGGGATCCGAATAAAGGGT
CAAGACAATTCTGCAGATATCCAGCACAGTGGCGGCCGCTCGAGTCTAGAGGGCCCGCGGTTCGAAGGTA
AGCCTATCCCTAACCCTCTCCTCGGTCTCGATTCTACGCGTACCGGTCATCATCACCATCACCATTGAGT
TTAAACCCGCTGATCAGCCTCGACTGTGCCTTCTAGTTGCCAGCCATCTGTTGTTTGCCCCTCCCCCGTG
CCTTCCTTGACCCTGGAAGGTGCCACTCCCACTGTCCTTTCCTAATAAAATGAGGAAATTGCATCGCATT
GTCTGAGTAGGTGTCATTCTATTCTGGGGGGTGGGGTGGGGCAGGACAGCAAGGGGGAGGATTGGGAAGA
CAATAGCAGGCATGCTGGGGATGCGGTGGGCTCTATGGGCTCTGAGGCGGAAAGAACCAGCTGGGGCTCT
AGGGGGTATCCC
